>Addgene plasmid #198746 | vHB46 | addgene full sequence | sequence record 391226 | Addgene NGS Result
AGATCTATATGCAACCCTGTGACGAGAGACAGGGAGTGCTGTTAGAGAAGAGCGCACATTCAGCGCTCAA
GTGGTCTTGCGTTTGGTGTCAGCACGAGGTGCGCCAGACCCAGGTCGCACGCAGGCCCCTCAGCGCGGTC
GCCGTGTGTTGGTATTGTGTGCCTGAGTGATGCGGAATGCGTTCTGCTTGTAGGCGTACGAGACCGACGC
CAGGCGGCCTGTCGTGCTGGGCTCGTCCGCGGCAGGCTCTGTAGGGCTGGCGCGGAGTGGGCGATCGTCC
TCCCGCCGCGAGGAAACAGCAACGGACAGGCTTCATTGCCACCTCATCGCCGCTTTCGCGCTCGAGGCCA
GGGCGTGGCGAGCAGGTAAGAATCTGAGAAGTTGAATTGTGAATTAACACAAAGAAGACGAACGAACCCG
CCGTGGTATGGAAGAAGGCCACCTCAACCAATCTCAAGATCACCTCCTAATCGTCCAACCCGGCCTACAA
TCGCGCACATCAGCACTCGATCTCGCACTTCGGTCCGTTTGGCCCTCGAGCCAAAGCCAAGCAGTTTTCC
AGGCACCGTTGAAGTGCGAATAGATGAAATTTCCGGTCTACCCCAATGACATGGCGTTTTGTCACAACAC
ATGGCGCTGTGCTGGTGGTCTCGGTGGGGCCTATTTATTTGGAGTTGTTTGCTTGCTCTCTTTCATCTTT
GTCTTCCTACACAGCAGCAAACACCACTCTCTCACTAAGACATATGGCCTCCTCCGAGGACGTCATCAAG
GAGTTCATGCGCTTCAAGGTGCGCATGGAGGGCTCCGTGAACGGCCACGAGTTCGAGATCGAGGGCGAGG
GCGAGGGCCGCCCCTACGAGGGCACCCAGACCGCCAAGCTGAAGGTGACCAAGGGCGGCCCCCTGCCCTT
CGCCTGGGACATCCTGTCCCCTCAGTTCCAGTACGGCTCCAAGGCCTACGTGAAGCACCCCGCCGACATC
CCCGACTACTTGAAGCTGTCCTTCCCCGAGGGCTTCAAGTGGGAGCGCGTGATGAACTTCGAGGACGGCG
GCGTGGTGACCGTGACCCAGGACTCCTCCCTGCAGGACGGCGAGTTCATCTACAAGGTGAAGCTGCGCGG
CACCAACTTCCCCTCCGACGGCCCCGTAATGCAGAAGAAGACCATGGGCTGGGAGGCCTCCACCGAGCGG
ATGTACCCCGAGGACGGCGCCCTGAAGGGCGAGATCAAGATGAGGCTGAAGCTGAAGGACGGCGGCCACT
ACGACGCCGAGGTCAAGACCACCTACATGGCCAAGAAGCCCGTGCAGCTGCCCGGCGCCTACAAGACCGA
CATCAAGCTGGACATCACCTCCCACAACGAGGACTACACCATCGTGGAACAGTACGAGCGCGCCGAGGGC
CGCCACTCCACCGGCGCCTAATCTAGAGTCGACCCAACAACAACAATTGCATTCATTTTATGTTTCAGGT
TCAGGGGGAGATGTGGGAGGTTTTTTAAAGCAAGTAAAACCTCTACAAATGTGGTAAAATCCGATAAGGA
TCGATCCGGGCTGGCGTAATAGCGAAGAGGCCCGCACCGATCGCCCTTCCCAACAGTTGCGCAGCCTGAA
TGGCGAATGG
[124 nt withheld, positions 1621-1744]
C
[91 nt withheld, positions 1746-1836]
A
[49 nt withheld, positions 1838-1886]
CCTTTGACGTTGGAGTCCACGTTCTTT
[37 nt withheld, positions 1914-1950]
ACCCTATCTCGGTCTATTCTTTTGATTTATAAGGGATTTTGCCGATTTCGGCCTATTGGTTAAAAAATGA
GCTGATTTAACAAAAATTTAACGCGAATTTTAACAAAATATTAACGCTTACAATTTCCTGATGCGGTATT
TTCTCCTTACGCATCTGTGCGGTATTTCACACCGCATACGCGGATCTGCGCAGCACCATGGCCTGAAATA
ACCTCTGAAAGAGGAACTTGGTTAGGTACCTTCTGAGGCGGAAAGAACCAGCTGTGGAATGTGTGTCAGT
TAGGGTGTGGAAAGTCCCCAGGCTCCCCAGCAGGCAGAAGTATGCAAAGCATGCATCTCAATTAGTCAGC
AACCAGGTGTGGAAAGTCCCCAGGCTCCCCAGCAGGCAGAAGTATGCAAAGCATGCATCTCAATTAGTCA
GCAACCATAGTCCCGCCCCTAACTCCGCCCATCCCGCCCCTAACTCCGCCCAGTTCCGCCCATTCTCCGC
CCCATGGCTGACTAATTTTTTTTATTTATGCAGAGGCCGAGGCCGCCTCGGCCTCTGAGCTATTCCAGAA
GTAGTGAGGAGGCTTTTTTGGAGGATCAAACGACGCCTTGCAACAAGCTGAGAAAAAACCAGGATCGGCA
AGGAAGGATTTTCAACGGAAACGTTGGCATCACCGGGTATAAAAAGGGGCCAATTTTTTTGTTGATTTGT
TGCGCGAATTCTTGCTTTCGGCATCGAATTCAAGGGAGAAGGAGTCGATTCACACATACAACAAGATCCT
AGGCTTTTGCAAAAAGCTTCGTCATCAAAATTAATAACTTGATGATAAATATATGTTTCCAATTTGTCCA
AATCATTAGAATCAATAATACCACCATCCGTTAATACATATACTAACTTATTAAAATGAATATAATAACC
ATTAATATCATCTAGAAGTTTATCGGATCTAATTTCTTCATCGAGCATTAATACATCATAAAGACGTTGT
GTCATTTCTATTTTAAATTTTTCTTTTGACATATTATTAATATTATAAAGACCACAATGATATTAATAAT
CTACTTATTATAGAGCAATCAATAAAAAAATAAATCAATTTTTAATGCAAAAAAAATTGATTTATTAACT
CATTGAATAGACCATTGATAATATAGTTTGATAAAAACAACATCTCAACCCACCTCTCACAATCTCATTT
TAACTCACCGAGTTTAAGTTAAAAAATCAAACTATAAAAATATTTTTTCGATAAATATTCCAAATTGTTA
TAAAAGTTAGTTACCATTAAATAATTAAACTTGATTCTTCTGACACAACAGTCTCGAACTTAAGGCTAGA
GCCACCGATATCATGGGTACCACTCTTGACGACACGGCTTACCGGTACCGCACCAGTGTCCCGGGGGACG
CCGAGGCCATCGAGGCACTGGATGGGTCCTTCACCACCGACACCGTCTTCCGCGTCACCGCCACCGGGGA
CGGCTTCACCCTGCGGGAGGTGCCGGTGGACCCGCCCCTGACCAAGGTGTTCCCCGACGACGAATCGGAC
GACGAATCGGACGACGGGGAGGACGGCGACCCGGACTCTCGGACGTTCGTCGCGTACGGGGACGACGGCG
ACCTGGCGGGCTTCGTGGTCGTCTCGTACTCCGGCTGGAACCGCCGGCTGACCGTCGAGGACATCGAGGT
CGCCCCGGAGCACCGGGGGCACGGGGTCGGGCGCGCGTTGATGGGGCTCGCGACGGAGTTCGCCCGCGAG
CGGGGTGCCGGGCACCTCTGGCTGGAGGTCACCAACGTCAACGCACCGGCGATCCACGCGTACCGGCGGA
TGGGGTTCACCCTCTGCGGCCTGGACACCGCCCTGTACGACGGCACCGCCTCGGACGGCGAGCAGGCGCT
CTACATGAGCATGCCCTGCCCCTAATAATATTATTTTTAAATAATCAAATAATATTTCATATAATGTTGA
GAATATTGTTCAACTAAGATTATATTATGATACAATACCAATTAAATTATCTCTTTGAGATATTAAATAT
TCAACAACTTGATAATAATTATTTTTAATTATGGTATCTAAACGATGTTGCTCCAGAAAGTTAACACTCT
CATAAGATATGAGAGCATCGCTCTTTTAGGAATTATTTAGGCGGTGAATTAAAAAGACAATCTATTATTA
ACAAGTTAAGCGATTTTTAATACAATCAAATTAGAATTAAAATTATGTTGTCCATAAATCTAGAATATAG
TCAAGCTCTAAAAATTTGTAAATGAATAGTGTCCAAAAATTTAGAAACTTGTGGTACTTAAATTAGAAAT
ATTTTATGTTTGTTTACTAAATTTTAGCGTTGCTAAAATTGGTGATACAAAGTCCAAATTGTCAATTTAA
GAAAATATGATTATCTCAAAAAAATTGAAAAAAATATATTCAAAATAGTCCTTTAGAGCGGCCGCAGCGA
TAAGGATCCGCGTATGGTGCACTCTCAGTACAATCTGCTCTGATGCCGCATAGTTAAGCCAGCCCCGACA
CCCGCCAACACCCGCTGACGCGCCCTGACGGGCTTGTCTGCTCCCGGCATCCGCTTACAGACAAGCTGTG
ACCGTCTCCGGGAGCTGCATGTGTCAGAGGTTTTCACCGTCATCACCGAAACGCGCGAGACGAAAGGGCC
TCGTGATACGCCTATTTTTATAGGTTAATGTCATGATAATAATGGTTTCTTAGACGTCAGGTGGCACTTT
TCGGGGAAATGTGCGCGGAACCCCTATTTGTTTATTTTTCTAAATACATTCAAATATGTATCCGCTCATG
AGACAATAACCCTGATAAATGCTTCAATAATATTGAAAAAGGAAGAGTATGAGTATTCAACATTTCCGTG
TCGCCCTTATTCCCTTTTTTGCGGCATTTTGCCTTCCTGTTTTTGCTCACCCAGAAACGCTGGTGAAAGT
AAAAGATGCTGAAGATCAGTTGGGTGCACGAGTGGGTTACATCGAACTGGATCTCAACAGCGGTAAGATC
CTTGAGAGTTTTCGCCCCGAAGAACGTTTTCCAATGATGAGCACTTTTAAAGTTCTGCTATGTGGCGCGG
TATTATCCCGTATTGACGCCGGGCAAGAGCAACTCGGTCGCCGCATACACTATTCTCAGAATGACTTGGT
TGAGTACTCACCAGTCACAGAAAAGCATCTTACGGATGGCATGACAGTAAGAGAATTATGCAGTGCTGCC
ATAACCATGAGTGATAACACTGCGGCCAACTTACTTCTGACAACGATCGGAGGACCGAAGGAGCTAACCG
CTTTTTTGCACAACATGGGGGATCATGTAACTCGCCTTGATCGTTGGGAACCGGAGCTGAATGAAGCCAT
ACCAAACGACGAGCGTGACACCACGATGCCTGTAGCAATGGCAACAACGTTGCGCAAACTATTAACTGGC
GAACTACTTACTCTAGCTTCCCGGCAACAATTAATAGACTGGATGGAGGCGGATAAAGTTGCAGGACCAC
TTCTGCGCTCGGCCCTTCCGGCTGGCTGGTTTATTGCTGATAAATCTGGAGCCGGTGAGCGTGGGTCTCG
CGGTATCATTGCAGCACTGGGGCCAGATGGTAAGCCCTCCCGTATCGTAGTTATCTACACGACGGGGAGT
CAGGCAACTATGGATGAACGAAATAGACAGATCGCTGAGATAGGTGCCTCACTGATTAAGCATTGGTAAC
TGTCAGACCAAGTTTACTCATATATACTTTAGATTGATTTAAAACTTCATTTTTAATTTAAAAGGATCTA
GGTGAAGATCCTTTTTGATAATCTCATGACCAAAATCCCTTAACGTGAGTTTTCGTTCCACTGAGCGTCA
GACCCCGTAGAAAAGATCAAAGGATCTTCTTGAGATCCTTTTTTTCTGCGCGTAATCTGCTGCTTGCAAA
CAAAAAAACCACCGCTACCAGCGGTGGTTTGTTTGCCGGATCAAGAGCTACCAACTCTTTTTCCGAAGGT
AACTGGCTTCAGCAGAGCGCAGATACCAAATACTGTTCTTCTAGTGTAGCCGTAGTTAGGCCACCACTTC
AAGAACTCTGTAGCACCGCCTACATACCTCGCTCTGCTAATCCTGTTACCAGTGGCTGCTGCCAGTGGCG
ATAAGTCGTGTCTTACCGGGTTGGACTCAAGACGATAGTTACCGGATAAGGCGCAGCGGTCGGGCTGAAC
GGGGGGTTCGTGCACACAGCCCAGCTTGGAGCGAACGACCTACACCGAACTGAGATACCTACAGCGTGAG
CTATGAGAAAGCGCCACGCTTCCCGAAGGGAGAAAGGCGGACAGGTATCCGGTAAGCGGCAGGGTCGGAA
CAGGAGAGCGCACGAGGGAGCTTCCAGGGGGAAACGCCTGGTATCTTTATAGTCCTGTCGGGTTTCGCCA
CCTCTGACTTGAGCGTCGATTTTTGTGATGCTCGTCAGGGGGGCGGAGCCTATGGAAAAACGCCAGCAAC
GCGGCCTTTTTACGGTTCCTGGCCTTTTGCTGGCCTTTTGCTCACATGGCTCGAC
Features (pLannotate 1.2.2; 13 found; start..end, strand, type, name):
    744..1421    +  CDS            mRFP1: monomeric derivative of DsRed (Campbell et al., 2002) mammalian codon-optimized
   1458..1526    -  CDS            large T antigen (fragment): large T antigen from SV40 (simian virus 40)
   1550..1617    +  CDS            lacZα (fragment): LacZα fragment of β-galactosidase; lacZ fragment
   1621..2049    +  rep_origin     f1 ori (sequence partly withheld): f1 bacteriophage origin of replication; arrow indicates direction of (+) strand synthesis
   2077..2128    -  misc_feature   bom (fragment): basis of mobility region from pBR322
   2234..2531    +  promoter       SV40 promoter: SV40 enhancer and early promoter
   2718..2738    +  promoter       SRα promoter (fragment): hybrid promoter consisting of the SV40 early promoter plus part of the long terminal repeat of human T-lymphotrophic virus 1
   3299..3863    +  CDS            NrsR (fragment): nourseothricin acetyltransferase; Streptomyces noursei nat1; confers resistance to nourseothricin
   4408..4462    -  misc_feature   bom (fragment): basis of mobility region from pBR322
   4564..4599    -  CDS            rop (fragment): Rop protein, which maintains plasmids at low copy number; rop
   4694..4798    +  promoter       AmpR promoter: bla
   4799..5659    +  CDS            AmpR: β-lactamase; bla; confers resistance to ampicillin, carbenicillin, and related antibiotics
   5830..6418    +  rep_origin     ori: high-copy-number ColE1/pMB1/pBR322/pUC origin of replication
