[The description below was written by a language model from this plasmid's Addgene catalogue record and pLannotate feature annotations shown in this document.]
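Description:
vHB46 is an empty backbone plasmid, described in its catalogue entry as "pmg153-NAT", built on the vc241 backbone (about 6.5 kb) and classed as a knockout vector for mimivirus and megavirus. It belongs to a toolkit for genetic manipulation of giant viruses and their amoebal host, Acanthamoeba castellanii. In bacteria it is maintained through a high-copy ColE1/pUC-type origin and selected with ampicillin via the β-lactamase gene and its native promoter. An f1 phage origin is also present, along with short remnants of lacZα, bom and rop that are vestiges of earlier cloning vectors rather than functional parts.

The functional payload is a nourseothricin acetyltransferase (NAT) coding sequence, which confers nourseothricin resistance and serves as the selectable marker outside bacteria. The record names pmg153 as the promoter, and the construct's name implies that it drives NAT. However, this promoter is not annotated in the automatically generated feature table, so its position cannot be confirmed from the features given. The table also detects a complete mRFP1 red fluorescent protein coding sequence, which could act as a visual reporter, although the catalogue entry does not mention it or say what drives it. An SV40 enhancer/early promoter, a short SRα promoter match and a fragment of SV40 large T antigen sequence are also annotated; their role here is not stated.

No insert is recorded. The vector is meant to receive user-supplied sequences by Gibson assembly, presumably homology arms flanking the selection cassette so that a targeted viral gene can be replaced by recombination and recombinant viruses enriched with nourseothricin, though the record does not spell out this design.
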