Addgene plasmid #198746: vHB46
Purpose: (Empty Backbone) pmg153-NAT
Depositing lab: Chantal Abergel. Depositing organization: CNRS UMR 7256, Laboratoire Information Genomique et Structurale. Publication: Genetic manipulation of giant viruses and their host, Acanthamoeba castellanii. Philippe N, Shukla A, Abergel C, Bisio H. Nat Protoc. 2023 Nov 14. doi: 10.1038/s41596-023-00910-y. PubMed 37964008.
Backbone
  Vector backbone: vc241
  Backbone size (bp): 6488
  Vector type: Knockout mimivirus/megavirus
  Promoter: pmg153
  Selectable markers: nourseothricin
Growth in bacteria
  Bacterial resistance: Ampicillin, 100 μg/mL
  Growth temperature: 37°C
  Growth strain: DH5alpha
  Copy number: Unknown
Gene/Insert
  Cloning method: Gibson Cloning
Terms and licenses: Academic/Nonprofit Terms; Industry Terms: Not Available to Industry
How to cite: vHB46 was a gift from Chantal Abergel (Addgene plasmid # 198746 ; http://n2t.net/addgene:198746 ; RRID:Addgene_198746)
